>Addgene plasmid #205028 | pET-6xHis-GFP(-6)-L2 | addgene full sequence | sequence record 405638 | Addgene NGS Result
GAACGGGAAGGCGACTGGAGTGCCATGTCCGGTTTTCAACAAACCATGCAAATGCTGAATGAGGGCATCG
TTCCCACTGCGATGCTGGTTGCCAACGATCAGATGGCGCTGGGCGCAATGCGCGCCATTACCGAGTCCGG
GCTGCGCGTTGGTGCGGACATCTCGGTAGTGGGATACGACGATACCGAAGACAGCTCATGTTATATCCCG
CCGTTAACCACCATCAAACAGGATTTTCGCCTGCTGGGGCAAACCAGCGTGGACCGCTTGCTGCAACTCT
CTCAGGGCCAGGCGGTGAAGGGCAATCAGCTGTTGCCCGTCTCACTGGTGAAAAGAAAAACCACCCTGGC
GCCCAATACGCAAACCGCCTCTCCCCGCGCGTTGGCCGATTCATTAATGCAGCTGGCACGACAGGTTTCC
CGACTGGAAAGCGGGCAGTGAGCGCAACGCAATTAATGTAAGTTAGCTCACTCATTAGGCACCGGGATCT
CGACCGATGCCCTTGAGAGCCTTCAACCCAGTCAGCTCCTTCCGGTGGGCGCGGGGCATGACTAGCATGA
TCGTGCTCCTGTCGTTGAGGACCCGGCTAGGCTGGCGGGGTTGCCTTACTGGTTAGCAGAATGAATCACC
GATACGCGAGCGAACGTGAAGCGACTGCTGCTGCAAAACGTCTGCGACCTGAGCAACAACATGAATGGTC
TTCGGTTTCCGTGTTTCGTAAAGTCTGGAAACGCGGAAGTCAGCGCCCTGCACCATTATGTTCCGGATCT
GCATCGCAGGATGCTGCTGGCTACCCTGTGGAACACCTACATCTGTATTAACGAAGCGCTGGCATTGACC
CTGAGTGATTTTTCTCTGGTCCCGCCGCATCCATACCGCCAGTTGTTTACCCTCACAACGTTCCAGTAAC
CGGGCATGTTCATCATCAGTAACCCGTATCGTGAGCATCCTCTCTCGTTTCATCGGTATCATTACCCCCA
TGAACAGAAATCCCCCTTACACGGAGGCATCAGTGACCAAACAGGAAAAAACCGCCCTTAACATGGCCCG
CTTTATCAGAAGCCAGACATTAACGCTTCTGGAGAAACTCAACGAGCTGGACGCGGATGAACAGGCAGAC
ATCTGTGAATCGCTTCACGACCACGCTGATGAGCTTTACCGCAGCTGCCTCGCGCGTTTCGGTGATGACG
GTGAAAACCTCTGACACATGCAGCTCCCGGAGACGGTCACAGCTTGTCTGTAAGCGGATGCCGGGAGCAG
ACAAGCCCGTCAGGGCGCGTCAGCGGGTGTTGGCGGGTGTCGGGGCGCAGCCATGACCCAGTCACGTAGC
GATAGCGGAGTGTATACTGGCTTAACTATGCGGCATCAGAGCAGATTGTACTGAGAGTGCACCATTGCGG
TGTGAAATACCGCACAGATGCGTAAGGAGAAAATACCGCATCAGGCGCTCTTCCGCTTCCTCGCTCACTG
ACTCGCTGCGCTCGGTCGTTCGGCTGCGGCGAGCGGTATCAGCTCACTCAAAGGCGGTAATACGGTTATC
CACAGAATCAGGGGATAACGCAGGAAAGAACATGTGAGCAAAAGGCCAGCAAAAGGCCAGGAACCGTAAA
AAGGCCGCGTTGCTGGCGTTTTTCCATAGGCTCCGCCCCCCTGACGAGCATCACAAAAATCGACGCTCAA
GTCAGAGGTGGCGAAACCCGACAGGACTATAAAGATACCAGGCGTTTCCCCCTGGAAGCTCCCTCGTGCG
CTCTCCTGTTCCGACCCTGCCGCTTACCGGATACCTGTCCGCCTTTCTCCCTTCGGGAAGCGTGGCGCTT
TCTCATAGCTCACGCTGTAGGTATCTCAGTTCGGTGTAGGTCGTTCGCTCCAAGCTGGGCTGTGTGCACG
AACCCCCCGTTCAGCCCGACCGCTGCGCCTTATCCGGTAACTATCGTCTTGAGTCCAACCCGGTAAGACA
CGACTTATCGCCACTGGCAGCAGCCACTGGTAACAGGATTAGCAGAGCGAGGTATGTAGGCGGTGCTACA
GAGTTCTTGAAGTGGTGGCCTAACTACGGCTACACTAGAAGGACAGTATTTGGTATCTGCGCTCTGCTGA
AGCCAGTTACCTTCGGAAAAAGAGTTGGTAGCTCTTGATCCGGCAAACAAACCACCGCTGGTAGCGGTGG
TTTTTTTGTTTGCAAGCAGCAGATTACGCGCAGAAAAAAAGGATCTCAAGAAGATCCTTTGATCTTTTCT
ACGGGGTCTGACGCTCAGTGGAACGAAAACTCACGTTAAGGGATTTTGGTCATGACCTATTTGTTTATTT
TTCTAAATACATTCAAATATGTATCCGCTCATGAGACAATAACCCTGATAAATGCTTCAATCATGATTGA
AAAAGGAAGAGTATGAGTATTCAACATTTCCGTGTCGCCCTTATTCCCTTTTTTGCGGCATTTTGCCTTC
CTGTTTTTGCTCACCCAGAAACGCTGGTGAAAGTAAAAGATGCTGAAGATCAGTTGGGTGCACGAGTGGG
TTACATCGAACTGGATCTCAACAGCGGTAAGATCCTTGAGAGTTTTCGCCCCGAAGAACGTTTTCCAATG
ATGAGCACTTTTAAAGTTCTGCTATGTGGCGCGGTATTATCCCGTATTGACGCCGGGCAAGAGCAACTCG
GTCGCCGCATACACTATTCTCAGAATGACTTGGTTGAGTACTCACCAGTCACAGAAAAGCATCTTACGGA
TGGCATGACAGTAAGAGAATTATGCAGTGCTGCCATAACCATGAGTGATAACACTGCGGCCAACTTACTT
CTGACAACGATCGGAGGACCGAAGGAGCTAACCGCTTTTTTGCACAACATGGGGGATCATGTAACTCGCC
TTGATCGTTGGGAACCGGAGCTGAATGAAGCCATACCAAACGACGAGCGTGACACCACGATGCCTGTAGC
AATGGCAACAACGTTGCGCAAACTATTAACTGGCGAACTACTTACTCTAGCTTCCCGGCAACAATTAATA
GACTGGATGGAGGCGGATAAAGTTGCAGGACCACTTCTGCGCTCGGCCCTTCCGGCTGGCTGGTTTATTG
CTGATAAATCTGGAGCCGGTGAGCGTGGGTCTCGCGGTATCATTGCAGCACTGGGGCCAGATGGTAAGCC
CTCCCGTATCGTAGTTATCTACACGACGGGGAGTCAGGCAACTATGGATGAACGAAATAGACAGATCGCT
GAGATAGGTGCCTCACTGATTAAGCATTGGTAACTGTCAGACCAAGTTTACTCATATATACTTTAGATTG
ATTTAAAACTTCATTTTTAATTTAAAAGGATCTAGGTGAAGATCCTTTTTGATAATCTCATGCCATCGTG
CCGCCAGAAATTGTAAACGTTAATATTTTGTTAAAATTCGCGTTAAATTTTTGTTAAATCAGCTCATTTT
TTAACCAATAGGCCGAAATCGGCAAAATCCCTTATAAATCAAAAGAATAGACCGAGATAGGGT
[37 nt withheld, positions 3494-3530]
AAAGAACGTGGACTCCAACGTCAAAGG
[49 nt withheld, positions 3558-3606]
T
[91 nt withheld, positions 3608-3698]
G
[124 nt withheld, positions 3700-3823]
CCCATTCGCCAATCCGGATATAGTTCCTCCTTTCAGCAAAAAACCCCTCAAGACCCGTTTAGAGGCCCCA
AGGGGTTATGCTAGTTATTGCTCAGCGGTGGCAGCAGCCTAGGTTAATTAAGCTGCGCTAGTAGACGAGT
CCATGTGCTGGCGTTCAAATTTCGCAGCAGCGGTTTCTTTACCAGACTCGAGTTATTACTTTCGAGATTT
CTTGCCTCTTCGTCCCTTTCGAGATTTCTTGCCTCTTCGTCCTTTCTTGTACAGCTCGTCCATTCCGTGA
GTAATGCCTGCAGCGGTCACGAATTCTAACAGAACCATGTGATCGCGTTTTTCGTTCGGATCTTTGCTCA
GTGCTGACTGGGTGCTCAGGTAGTGGTTGTCAGGTAACAGTACAGGCCCGTCACCAATCGGCGTGTTTTG
TTGATAATGATCCGCTAATTGAACGCTGCCGTCTTCCACGTTATGGCGAATTTTGAAATTTGCCTTGATA
CCGTTTTTCTGTTTATCGGCCGTAATATACACGTTATGAGAATTAAAGTTATATTCCAGCTTATGGCCTA
AAATGTTGCCGTCTTCTTTGAAGTCGATACCTTTCAGTTCGATACGGTTTACTAATGTGTCGCCTTCAAA
TTTCACTTCCGCACGCGTTTTATAGGTGCCATCGTCCTTGAAGCTGATTGTACGCTCTTGAACATATCCT
TCAGGCATGGCTGATTTGAAAAAATCGTGTTGTTTCATATGATCTGGGTAACGACTGAAGCACTGAACGC
CATAGGTCAGGGTGGTCACTAAGGTGGGCCACGGAACGGGTAATTTGCCTGTTGTGCAAATAAACTTCAG
GGTCAATTTACCATTGGTAGCGTCACCTTCGCCTTCGCCGCGCACGCTAAATTTGTGACCGTTCACGTCG
CCGTCTAATTCCACTAAGATCGGTACTACACCCGTAAACAGCTCTTCACCTTTGCTAGCGCCACCGTGAT
GGTGGTGGTGATGACCCATGGTATATCTCCTTCTTAAAGTTAAACAAAATTATTTCTAGAGGGGAATTGT
TATCCGCTCACAATTCCCCTATAGTGAGTCGTATTAATTTCGCGGGATCGAGATCGATCTCGATCCTCTA
CGCCGGACGCATCGTGGCCGGCATCACCGGCGCCACAGGTGCGGTTGCTGGCGCCTATATCGCCGACATC
ACCGATGGGGAAGATCGGGCTCGCCACTTCGGGCTCATGAGCGCTTGTTTCGGCGTGGGTATGGTGGCAG
GCCCCGTGGCCGGGGGACTGTTGGGCGCCATCTCCTTGCATGCACCATTCCTTGCGGCGGCGGTGCTCAA
CGGCCTCAACCTACTACTGGGCTGCTTCCTAATGCAGGAGTCGCATAAGGGAGAGCGTCGAGATCCCGGA
CACCATCGAATGGCGCAAAACCTTTCGCGGTATGGCATGATAGCGCCCGGAAGAGAGTCAATTCAGGGTG
GTGAATGTGAAACCAGTAACGTTATACGATGTCGCAGAGTATGCCGGTGTCTCTTATCAGACCGTTTCCC
GCGTGGTGAACCAGGCCAGCCACGTTTCTGCGAAAACGCGGGAAAAAGTGGAAGCGGCGATGGCGGAGCT
GAATTACATTCCCAACCGCGTGGCACAACAACTGGCGGGCAAACAGTCGTTGCTGATTGGCGTTGCCACC
TCCAGTCTGGCCCTGCACGCGCCGTCGCAAATTGTCGCGGCGATTAAATCTCGCGCCGATCAACTGGGTG
CCAGCGTGGTGGTGTCGATGGTAGAACGAAGCGGCGTCGAAGCCTGTAAAGCGGCGGTGCACAATCTTCT
CGCGCAACGCGTCAGTGGGCTGATCATTAACTATCCGCTGGATGACCAGGATGCCATTGCTGTGGAAGCT
GCCTGCACTAATGTTCCGGCGTTATTTCTTGATGTCTCTGACCAGACACCCATCAACAGTATTATTTTCT
CCCATGAAGACGGTACGCGACTGGGCGTGGAGCATCTGGTCGCATTGGGTCACCAGCAAATCGCGCTGTT
AGCGGGCCCATTAAGTTCTGTCTCGGCGCGTCTGCGTCTGGCTGGCTGGCATAAATATCTCACTCGCAAT
CAAATTCAGCCGATAGCG
Features (pLannotate 1.2.2; 19 found; start..end, strand, type, name):
    454..475     +  protein_bind   CAP binding site: CAP binding activates transcription in the presence of cAMP. E. coli catabolite activator protein
    490..554     +  CDS            TcR (fragment): tetracycline efflux protein; tet; confers resistance to tetracycline
    616..996     -  CDS            YPB1_ECOLX: Protein predicted: Swiss-Prot protein existence level 4. From Escherichia coli.
   1013..1204    +  CDS            rop: Rop protein, which maintains plasmids at low copy number; rop
   1306..1445    +  misc_feature   bom: basis of mobility region from pBR322
   1631..2219    -  rep_origin     ori: high-copy-number ColE1/pMB1/pBR322/pUC origin of replication
   2300..2392    +  promoter       AmpR promoter: bla
   2393..3253    +  CDS            AmpR: β-lactamase; bla; confers resistance to ampicillin, carbenicillin, and related antibiotics
   3368..3823    -  rep_origin     f1 ori (sequence partly withheld): f1 bacteriophage origin of replication; arrow indicates direction of (+) strand synthesis
   3860..3907    -  terminator     T7 terminator: transcription terminator for bacteriophage T7 RNA polymerase
   3915..3932    -  CDS            SET1 (fragment): solubility-enhancement tag derived from T7 phage gene 10B
   3962..4003    -  CDS            S-Tag (fragment): affinity and epitope tag derived from pancreatic ribonuclease A
   4079..4789    -  CDS            Superfolder GFP: Superfolder GFP is a basic (constitutively fluorescent) green fluorescent protein published in 2005, derived from Aequorea victoria. It is reported to be a very rapidly-maturing weak dimer.
   4829..4851    -  RBS            RBS: efficient ribosome binding site from bacteriophage T7 gene 10 (Olins and Rangwala, 1989)
   4866..4890    -  protein_bind   lac operator: The lac repressor binds to the lac operator to inhibit transcription in E. coli. This inhibition can be relieved by adding lactose or isopropyl-β-D-thiogalactopyranoside (IPTG). lac repressor encoded by lacI
   4891..4909    -  promoter       T7 promoter: promoter for bacteriophage T7 RNA polymerase
   4935..5214    +  CDS            TcR (fragment): tetracycline efflux protein; tet; confers resistance to tetracycline
   5222..5299    +  promoter       lacI promoter: lacI
   5300..441     +  CDS            lacI (across the origin): lac repressor; lacI; The lac repressor binds to the lac operator to inhibit transcription in E. coli. This inhibition can be relieved by adding lactose or isopropyl-β-D-thiogalactopyranoside (IPTG).
