[The description below was written by a language model from this plasmid's Addgene catalogue record and pLannotate feature annotations shown in this document.]
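Description:
pET-6xHis-GFP(-6)-L2 is a bacterial expression plasmid built on a pETDuet backbone for producing an engineered fluorescent protein in E. coli. It replicates from a ColE1/pMB1-type origin and also carries the pBR322 bom region and the rop gene. The catalogue lists it as high copy, although Rop normally moderates copy number. Selection is by ampicillin through the bla (β-lactamase) gene with its own promoter. An f1 phage origin is present, and short annotated tetracycline-resistance fragments are backbone remnants rather than a functional marker.

The payload sits in a single annotated T7 expression cassette. A T7 promoter followed by a lac operator and the phage T7 gene 10 ribosome binding site drives a superfolder GFP-derived coding sequence, and transcription ends at the T7 terminator. The plasmid-encoded lacI gene supplies the repressor, so expression is IPTG-inducible in hosts that provide T7 RNA polymerase. The insert was cloned between NcoI and XhoI. It encodes GFP(-6), a name that suggests a variant with a net charge of −6, with an N-terminal histidine tag for affinity purification. At the C-terminus it carries the L2 tag, a short lysine- and arginine-rich peptide made of two copies of a charge-patterned repeat. Fragments of S-Tag and another tag annotated downstream of the GFP appear to be vector-derived remnants. The record does not indicate whether they are translated.

The construct is intended for studying how charge-patterned, disordered cationic peptides fused to a fluorescent protein promote biomolecular condensate formation (intracellular phase separation) in E. coli. GFP fluorescence reports the localization of the protein.
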