Addgene plasmid #205028: pET-6xHis-GFP(-6)-L2
Purpose: Fluorescent protein with charge-patterned cationic peptide to promote biomolecular condensate formation in E. coli
Depositing lab: Allie Obermeyer. Depositing organization: Columbia University. Publication: Charge-Patterned Disordered Peptides Tune Intracellular Phase Separation in Bacteria. Liao J, Yeong V, Obermeyer AC. ACS Synth Biol. 2024 Feb 3. doi: 10.1021/acssynbio.3c00564. PubMed 38308651.
Backbone
  Vector backbone: pETDuet
  Vector type: Bacterial Expression
Growth in bacteria
  Bacterial resistance: Ampicillin, 100 μg/mL
  Growth temperature: 37°C
  Growth strain: DH5alpha
  Copy number: High Copy
Gene/Insert
  Gene/Insert name: GFP(-6)-L2 (alt name: GFP(-6)-K(GRRGKKSRK)2)
  Species: Other
  Tag / fusion protein: MGHHHHHGGA (N terminal on insert); KGRRGKKSRKGRRGKKSRK (C terminal on insert)
  Cloning method: Restriction Enzyme; 5′ cloning site NcoI (unknown if destroyed); 3′ cloning site XhoI (unknown if destroyed)
  Sequencing primers: 5′ T7; 3′ T7-term
Terms and licenses: Academic/Nonprofit Terms; Industry Terms: Not Available to Industry
How to cite: pET-6xHis-GFP(-6)-L2 was a gift from Allie Obermeyer (Addgene plasmid # 205028 ; http://n2t.net/addgene:205028 ; RRID:Addgene_205028)
